Addgene plasmid #104387: PB-eDIO-ChR2-EYFP
Purpose: PiggyBac plasmid encoding channelrhodopsin 2 fused to EYFP in an inverse orientation flanked by loxP and lox2722 sites under the control of the EF1a promotor.
Depositing lab: Volker Busskamp. Depositing organization: Technische Universitaet Dresden. Publication: On-demand optogenetic activation of human stem-cell-derived neurons. Klapper SD, Sauter EJ, Swiersy A, Hyman MAE, Bamann C, Bamberg E, Busskamp V. Sci Rep. 2017 Oct 31;7(1):14450. doi: 10.1038/s41598-017-14827-6. PubMed 29089561.
Backbone
  Vector backbone: PiggyBac
  Backbone manufacturer: The piggyBac vector backbone was a gift from George Church, Addgene plasmid #63800
  Backbone size w/o insert (bp): 8860
  Total vector size (bp): 10522
  Vector type: Mammalian Expression, Cre/Lox ; PiggyBac
  Selectable markers: Blasticidin
Growth in bacteria
  Bacterial resistance: Ampicillin, 100 μg/mL
  Growth temperature: 37°C
  Growth strain: NEB Stable
  Copy number: High Copy
Gene/Insert
  Gene/Insert name: Channelrhodopsin 2 (alt name: hChR2)
  Species: Chlamydomonas reinhardtii
  Insert size (bp): 1662
  Mutation: E134R
  Tag / fusion protein: EYFP (C terminal on insert)
Resource information
  A portion of this plasmid was derived from a plasmid made by: Karl Deisseroth, Addgene Plasmid #35507
Terms and licenses: Academic/Nonprofit Terms; Industry Terms: Not Available to Industry
How to cite: PB-eDIO-ChR2-EYFP was a gift from Volker Busskamp (Addgene plasmid # 104387 ; http://n2t.net/addgene:104387 ; RRID:Addgene_104387)
