[The description below was written by a language model from this plasmid's Addgene catalogue record and pLannotate feature annotations shown in this document.]
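Description:
PB-eDIO-ChR2-EYFP is a roughly 10.5 kb piggyBac transposon plasmid for stable, Cre-dependent expression of a channelrhodopsin-2–EYFP fusion in mammalian cells. It is propagated in E. coli as a high-copy plasmid through a ColE1/pUC-type origin with ampicillin resistance, and it also carries an f1 origin and remnants of a lac/lacZα cloning region. The piggyBac terminal repeats that transposase would use to move the cargo into the genome are not annotated in either feature table, although the catalogue entry identifies the backbone as piggyBac. The short "lambda portal protein", SV40 small t and G-CSF SLDE hits flanking the cargo are likely incidental matches by the annotation software.

The payload is a double-floxed inverted open reading frame (DIO) cassette driven by the human EF-1α promoter with its intron. The codon-optimised Chlamydomonas reinhardtii ChR2 coding sequence, fused at its C terminus to EYFP, sits in antisense orientation between paired, oppositely oriented lox2272 and loxP sites. Because the two lox variants are incompatible with each other, Cre first inverts the cassette through one pair and then excises a site of the other pair. This locks the fusion in the sense orientation so that it is transcribed. A WPRE and bGH polyadenylation signal follow to enhance transcript processing and expression. The catalogue lists the mutation as E134R, whereas the sequence annotation identifies the standard H134R variant, a blue-light-gated cation channel. A separate UbC promoter–blasticidin S deaminase–SV40 poly(A) unit permits blasticidin selection of integrants. According to the associated publication title, the construct was used for on-demand optogenetic activation of neurons derived from human stem cells. The depositor and sequencing-derived records differ by one nucleotide in length and agree in their annotated features.
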