Features (pLannotate 1.2.2; 32 found; start..end, strand, type, name):
      1..105     -  promoter       AmpR promoter: bla
    158..586     -  rep_origin     f1 ori (sequence partly withheld): f1 bacteriophage origin of replication; arrow indicates direction of (+) strand synthesis
    591..746     -  CDS            lacZα (fragment): LacZα fragment of β-galactosidase; lacZ fragment
    748..867     +  CDS            B (fragment): PORTL_LAMBD - Experimental evidence at protein level: Swiss-Prot protein existence level 1. Forms the portal vertex of the capsid (PubMed:6228056, PubMed:6232391). This portal plays critical roles in head assembly, genome packaging, neck/tail attachment, and genome ejection (Probable). The portal protein multimerizes as a single ring-shaped homododecamer arranged around a central channel (PubMed:6232391). Binds to the terminase subunits to form the packaging machine (PubMed:7799432). From Escherichia phage lambda (Bacteriophage lambda).
   1365..1431    +  CDS            small t antigen (fragment): SV40 (simian virus 40) small t antigen
   1457..1668    +  promoter       EF-1α core promoter: core promoter for human elongation factor EF-1α
   1669..1777    +  intron         EF-1α intron A (fragment): intron upstream of the start codon of human EF-1α
   2403..2606    +  intron         EF-1α intron A: truncated intron upstream of the start codon of human EF-1α
   2622..2639    +  misc_feature   MCS (fragment): pUC18/19 multiple cloning site
   2646..2679    +  protein_bind   lox2272: Cre-mediated recombination occurs in the 8-bp core sequence (GGATACTT). lox2272 sites are compatible with each other, but incompatible with loxP or loxN sites (Lee and Saito, 1988). Cre recombinase
   2680..2729    -  intron         β-globin intron (fragment): internally truncated intron from human β-globin
   2730..2763    +  protein_bind   loxP: Cre-mediated recombination occurs in the 8-bp core sequence (GCATACAT). Cre recombinase
   2775..3494    -  CDS            EYFP: enhanced YFP mammalian codon-optimized
   3510..4436    -  CDS            ChR2(H134R): H134R mutant of an N-terminal fragment of channelrhodopsin-2 from the alga Chlamydomonas reinhardtii (Nagel et al., 2005) blue light-activated cation channel
   4447..4480    -  protein_bind   lox2272: Cre-mediated recombination occurs in the 8-bp core sequence (GGATACTT). lox2272 sites are compatible with each other, but incompatible with loxP or loxN sites (Lee and Saito, 1988). Cre recombinase
   4481..4530    -  intron         β-globin intron (fragment): internally truncated intron from human β-globin
   4531..4564    -  protein_bind   loxP: Cre-mediated recombination occurs in the 8-bp core sequence (GCATACAT). Cre recombinase
   4578..5166    +  misc_feature   WPRE: woodchuck hepatitis virus posttranscriptional regulatory element
   5173..5397    +  polyA_signal   bGH poly(A) signal: bovine growth hormone polyadenylation signal
   5409..6620    +  promoter       UbC promoter: human ubiquitin C promoter
   6631..6648    -  misc_feature   MCS (fragment): pUC18/19 multiple cloning site
   6656..7054    +  CDS            BSD: blasticidin S deaminase; Aspergillus terreus BSD; confers resistance to blasticidin
   7061..7088    +  misc_feature   WPRE (fragment): woodchuck hepatitis virus posttranscriptional regulatory element
   7093..7214    +  polyA_signal   SV40 poly(A) signal: SV40 polyadenylation signal
   7232..7323    +  ncRNA          G-CSF SLDE: Accession: RF00183 - G-CSF factor stem-loop destabilising element (SLDE)
   8020..8487    +  CDS            B (fragment): PORTL_LAMBD - Experimental evidence at protein level: Swiss-Prot protein existence level 1. Forms the portal vertex of the capsid (PubMed:6228056, PubMed:6232391). This portal plays critical roles in head assembly, genome packaging, neck/tail attachment, and genome ejection (Probable). The portal protein multimerizes as a single ring-shaped homododecamer arranged around a central channel (PubMed:6232391). Binds to the terminase subunits to form the packaging machine (PubMed:7799432). From Escherichia phage lambda (Bacteriophage lambda).
   8525..8541    -  protein_bind   lac operator: The lac repressor binds to the lac operator to inhibit transcription in E. coli. This inhibition can be relieved by adding lactose or isopropyl-β-D-thiogalactopyranoside (IPTG). lac repressor encoded by lacI
   8549..8579    -  promoter       lac promoter: promoter for the E. coli lac operon
   8594..8615    -  protein_bind   CAP binding site: CAP binding activates transcription in the presence of cAMP. E. coli catabolite activator protein
   8628..8720    -  CDS            lacI (fragment): lac repressor; lacI; The lac repressor binds to the lac operator to inhibit transcription in E. coli. This inhibition can be relieved by adding lactose or isopropyl-β-D-thiogalactopyranoside (IPTG).
   8903..9491    -  rep_origin     ori: high-copy-number ColE1/pMB1/pBR322/pUC origin of replication
   9662..10522   -  CDS            AmpR: β-lactamase; bla; confers resistance to ampicillin, carbenicillin, and related antibiotics
>Addgene plasmid #104387 | PB-eDIO-ChR2-EYFP | depositor full sequence | sequence record 197955 | PB-eDIO-ChR2-EYFP sequence 10522 bps
ACTCTTCCTTTTTCAATATTATTGAAGCATTTATCAGGGTTATTGTCTCATGAGCGGATACATATTTGAA
TGTATTTAGAAAAATAAACAAATAGGGGTTCCGCGCACATTTCCCCGAAAAGTGCCACCTAAATTGTAAG
CGTTAATATTTTGTTAAAATTCGCGTTAAATTTTTGTTAAATCAGCTCATTTTTTAACCAATAGGCCGAA
ATCGGCAAAATCCCTTATAAATCAAAAGAATAGACCGAGATAGGGT
[37 nt withheld, positions 257-293]
AAAGAACGTGGACTCCAACGTCAAAGG
[49 nt withheld, positions 321-369]
T
[91 nt withheld, positions 371-461]
G
[124 nt withheld, positions 463-586]
CCCATTCGCCATTCAGGCTGCGCAACTGTTGGGAAGGGCGATCGGTGCGGGCCTCTTCGCTATTACGCCA
GCTGGCGAAAGGGGGATGTGCTGCAAGGCGATTAAGTTGGGTAACGCCAGGGTTTTCCCAGTCACGACGT
TGTAAAACGACGGCCAGTGAGCGCGCCTCGTTCATTCACGTTTTTGAACCCGTGGAGGACGGGCAGACTC
GCGGTGCAAATGTGTTTTACAGCGTGATGGAGCAGATGAAGATGCTCGACACGCTGCAGAACACGCAGCT
AGATTAACCCTAGAAAGATAATCATATTGTGACGTACGTTAAAGATAATCATGCGTAAAATTGACGCATG
TGTTTTATCGGTCTGTATATCGAGGTTTATTTATTAATTTGAATAGATATTAAGTTTTATTATATTTACA
CTTACATACTAATAATAAATTCAACAAACAATTTATTTATGTTTATTTATTTATTAAAAAAAAACAAAAA
CTCAAAATTTCTTCTATAAAGTAACAAAACTTTTATGAGGGACAGCCCCCCCCCAAAGCCCCCAGGGATG
TAATTACGTCCCTCCCCCGCTAGGGGGCAGCAGCGAGCCGCCCGGGGCTCCGCTCCGGTCCGGCGCTCCC
CCCGCATCCCCGAGCCGGCAGCGTGCGGGGACAGCCCGGGCACGGGGAAGGTGGCACGGGATCGCTTTCC
TCTGAACGCTTCTCGCTGCTCTTTGAGCCTGCAGACACCTGGGGGGATACGGGGAAAAGGCCTGTAAGCT
TTGCAAAGATGGATAAAGTTTTAAACAGAGAGGAATCTTTGCAGCTAATGGACCTTCTAGGTCTTGAAAG
GAGTGGGAATTGGCTCCGGTGCCCGTCAGTGGGCAGAGCGCACATCGCCCACAGTCCCCGAGAAGTTGGG
GGGAGGGGTCGGCAATTGAACCGGTGCCTAGAGAAGGTGGCGCGGGGTAAACTGGGAAAGTGATGTCGTG
TACTGGCTCCGCCTTTTTCCCGAGGGTGGGGGAGAACCGTATATAAGTGCAGTAGTCGCCGTGAACGTTC
TTTTTCGCAACGGGTTTGCCGCCAGAACACAGGTAAGTGCCGTGTGTGGTTCCCGCGGGCCTGGCCTCTT
TACGGGTTATGGCCCTTGCGTGCCTTGAATTACTTCCACTGGCTGCAGTACGTGATTCTTGATCCCGAGC
TTCGGGTTGGAAGTGGGTGGGAGAGTTCGAGGCCTTGCGCTTAAGGAGCCCCTTCGCCTCGTGCTTGAGT
TGAGGCCTGGCCTGGGCGCTGGGGCCGCCGCGTGCGAATCTGGTGGCACCTTCGCGCCTGTCTCGCTGCT
TTCGATAAGTCTCTAGCCATTTAAAATTTTTGATGACCTGCTGCGACGCTTTTTTTCTGGCAAGATAGTC
TTGTAAATGCGGGCCAAGATCTGCACACTGGTATTTCGGTTTTTGGGGCCGCGGGCGGCGACGGGGCCCG
TGCGTCCCAGCGCACATGTTCGGCGAGGCGGGGCCTGCGAGCGCGGCCACCGAGAATCGGACGGGGGTAG
TCTCAAGCTGGCCGGCCTGCTCTGGTGCCTGGCCTCGCGCCGCCGTGTATCGCCCCGCCCTGGGCGGCAA
GGCTGGCCCGGTCGGCACCAGTTGCGTGAGCGGAAAGATGGCCGCTTCCCGGCCCTGCTGCAGGGAGCTC
AAAATGGAGGACGCGGCGCTCGGGAGAGCGGGCGGGTGAGTCACCCACACAAAGGAAAAGGGCCTTTCCG
TCCTCAGCCGTCGCTTCATGTGACTCCACGGAGTACCGGGCGCCGTCCAGGCACCTCGATTAGTTCTCGA
GCTTTTGGAGTACGTCGTCTTTAGGTTGGGGGGAGGGGTTTTATGCGATGGAGTTTCCCCACACTGAGTG
GGTGGAGACTGAAGTTAGGCCAGCTTGGCACTTGATGTAATTCTCCTTGGAATTTGCCCTTTTTGAGTTT
GGATCTTGGTTCATTCTCAAGCCTCAGACAGTGGTTCAAAGTTTTTTTCTTCCATTTCAGGTGTCGTGAG
GTACCGGATCCTCTAGAGTCGACTCCGGAATAACTTCGTATAGGATACTTTATACGAAGTTATGCAGAAT
GGTAGCTGGATTGTAGCTGCTATTAGCAATATGAAACCTCTTAATAACTTCGTATAGCATACATTATACG
AAGTTATGGCGCGCCCTATTACTTGTACAGCTCGTCCATGCCGAGAGTGATCCCGGCGGCGGTCACGAAC
TCCAGCAGGACCATGTGATCGCGCTTCTCGTTGGGGTCTTTGCTCAGGGCGGACTGGTAGCTCAGGTAGT
GGTTGTCGGGCAGCAGCACGGGGCCGTCGCCGATGGGGGTGTTCTGCTGGTAGTGGTCGGCGAGCTGCAC
GCTGCCGTCCTCGATGTTGTGGCGGATCTTGAAGTTCACCTTGATGCCGTTCTTCTGCTTGTCGGCCATG
ATATAGACGTTGTGGCTGTTGTAGTTGTACTCCAGCTTGTGCCCCAGGATGTTGCCGTCCTCCTTGAAGT
CGATGCCCTTCAGCTCGATGCGGTTCACCAGGGTGTCGCCCTCGAACTTCACCTCGGCGCGGGTCTTGTA
GTTGCCGTCGTCCTTGAAGAAGATGGTGCGCTCCTGGACGTAGCCTTCGGGCATGGCGGACTTGAAGAAG
TCGTGCTGCTTCATGTGGTCGGGGTAGCGGGCGAAGCACTGCAGGCCGTAGCCGAAGGTGGTCACGAGGG
TGGGCCAGGGCACGGGCAGCTTGCCGGTGGTGCAGATGAACTTCAGGGTCAGCTTGCCGTAGGTGGCATC
GCCCTCGCCCTCGCCGGACACGCTGAACTTGTGGCCGTTTACGTCGCCGTCCAGCTCGACCAGGATGGGC
ACCACCCCGGTGAACAGCTCCTCGCCCTTGCTCACCATGGTGGCGGCCGCTGGCACGGCTCCGGCCTCGG
CTTCGTCTTCGACGAGAGTCTCGACCTCGATCTCCGTTCCGCCGATGTTCAGTTTGGTGGTTTTGCGGAT
ATCTCCGTGAATCAATATGTGCTCGTGGATCAGGACGCGCAGGTAGTGTCCCAACAACCCCCAACAATTT
TTACTCATCAGATCAATAATCGTGTGACCTACGGTGGAGCCATAGACGCTCAGGACGCCAAAACCTTCGG
GCCCCAAAATGAAGAGAATTGGGAACATACCCCAGCTCACGAAAAACAGCCATGCCATGCCGGTCACGAC
CTGGCGGCACCGACCCTTTGGCACAGTATGATAACCCTCGATATATGCTTTGGCGGCGTGAAAAAATGTG
TTCGCGCCATAGCACAATCCAAGACAAAAGAAGATGACTTTAACATAGCCGGTTGCCATGGCGCTGGTAG
CCCCCCACACGATAGTCCCGATGTCTGAGACAAGGAGTCCCATGGTTCTCCTGCTGTAGTCGTTGCTCAG
GCCGGTGAGGTTGCTCAGGCGGATAAGGATGACAGGACAAGTGAGCAGCCACTCTGCATAGCGCAGCCAC
TGCACCCGGTGTCCTGTGGCAAGGTAGAGCATAGAGGGATTCTTAAACTCAAAAAAGAACTCGAGAATCA
CCTTAACCATTTCAATGGCGCACACATAGATCTCCTCCCAGCCGCATGTAGATTTCCAGGTTTGGTAGGC
ATAGAACATCAGCAGCAAAATGCTGAATCCTGCTGCAAGCCACTGCAGGACATTTGACGCGGTCTGAGCG
CCGTTCGTGCCGCGAGATTCAATCCATCCGGCACAGTAACATTGATCCTCAGGGACCAGGACGGACCCGT
TCACCACCACAGGATTAGTAACGAACAAAAGTTCGCGTCCGACGGCAGACAAAGCGCCGCCATAGTCCAT
GGTGGCTAGCATAACTTCGTATAAAGTATCCTATACGAAGTTATTTGCCTTAACCCAGAAATTATCACTG
TTATTCTTTAGAATGGTGCAAAGAATAACTTCGTATAATGTATGCTATACGAAGTTATGAATTCGGATCC
TAATCAACCTCTGGATTACAAAATTTGTGAAAGATTGACTGGTATTCTTAACTATGTTGCTCCTTTTACG
CTATGTGGATACGCTGCTTTAATGCCTTTGTATCATGCTATTGCTTCCCGTATGGCTTTCATTTTCTCCT
CCTTGTATAAATCCTGGTTGCTGTCTCTTTATGAGGAGTTGTGGCCCGTTGTCAGGCAACGTGGCGTGGT
GTGCACTGTGTTTGCTGACGCAACCCCCACTGGTTGGGGCATTGCCACCACCTGTCAGCTCCTTTCCGGG
ACTTTCGCTTTCCCCCTCCCTATTGCCACGGCGGAACTCATCGCCGCCTGCCTTGCCCGCTGCTGGACAG
GGGCTCGGCTGTTGGGCACTGACAATTCCGTGGTGTTGTCGGGGAAATCATCGTCCTTTCCTTGGCTGCT
CGCCTGTGTTGCCACCTGGATTCTGCGCGGGACGTCCTTCTGCTACGTCCCTTCGGCCCTCAATCCAGCG
GACCTTCCTTCCCGCGGCCTGCTGCCGGCTCTGCGGCCTCTTCCGCGTCTTCGCCTTCGCCCTCAGACGA
GTCGGATCTCCCTTTGGGCCGCCTCCCCGCGAATTCCTGTGCCTTCTAGTTGCCAGCCATCTGTTGTTTG
CCCCTCCCCCGTGCCTTCCTTGACCCTGGAAGGTGCCACTCCCACTGTCCTTTCCTAATAAAATGAGGAA
ATTGCATCGCATTGTCTGAGTAGGTGTCATTCTATTCTGGGGGGTGGGGTGGGGCAGGACAGCAAGGGGG
AGGATTGGGAAGACAATAGCAGGCATGCTGGGGATGCGGTGGGCTCTATGGATCGATGATCTGGCCTCCG
CGCCGGGTTTTGGCGCCTCCCGCGGGCGCCCCCCTCCTCACGGCGAGCGCTGCCACGTCAGACGAAGGGC
GCAGCGAGCGTCCTGATCCTTCCGCCCGGACGCTCAGGACAGCGGCCCGCTGCTCATAAGACTCGGCCTT
AGAACCCCAGTATCAGCAGAAGGACATTTTAGGACGGGACTTGGGTGACTCTAGGGCACTGGTTTTCTTT
CCAGAGAGCGGAACAGGCGAGGAAAAGTAGTCCCTTCTCGGCGATTCTGCGGAGGGATCTCCGTGGGGCG
GTGAACGCCGATGATTATATAAGGACGCGCCGGGTGTGGCACAGCTAGTTCCGTCGCAGCCGGGATTTGG
GTCGCGGTTCTTGTTTGTGGATCGCTGTGATCGTCACTTGGTGAGTAGCGGGCTGCTGGGCTGGCCGGGG
CTTTCGTGGCCGCCGGGCCGCTCGGTGGGACGGAAGCGTGTGGAGAGACCGCCAAGGGCTGTAGTCTGGG
TCCGCGAGCAAGGTTGCCCTGAACTGGGGGTTGGGGGGAGCGCAGCAAAATGGCGGCTGTTCCCGAGTCT
TGAATGGAAGACGCTTGTGAGGCGGGCTGTGAGGTCGTTGAAACAAGGTGGGGGGCATGGTGGGCGGCAA
GAACCCAAGGTCTTGAGGCCTTCGCTAATGCGGGAAAGCTCTTATTCGGGTGAGATGGGCTGGGGCACCA
TCTGGGGACCCTGACGTGAAGTTTGTCACTGACTGGAGAACTCGGTTTGTCGTCTGTTGCGGGGGCGGCA
GTTATGGCGGTGCCGTTGGGCAGTGCACCCGTACCTTTGGGAGCGCGCGCCCTCGTCGTGTCGTGACGTC
ACCCGTTCTGTTGGCTTATAATGCAGGGTGGGGCCACCTGCCGGTAGGTGTGCGGTAGGCTTTTCTCCGT
CGCAGGACGCAGGGTTCGGGCCTAGGGTAGGCTCTCCTGAATCGACAGGCGCCGGACCTCTGGTGAGGGG
AGGGATAAGTGAGGCGTCAGTTTCTTTGGTCGGTTTTATGTACCTATCTTCTTAAGTAGCTGAAGCTCCG
GTTTTGAACTATGCGCTCGGGGTTGGCGAGTGTGTTTTGTGAAGTTTTTTAGGCACCTTTTGAAATGTAA
TCATTTGGGTCAATATGTAATTTTCAGTGTTAGACTAGTAAATTGTCCGCTAAATTCTGGCCGTTTTTGG
CTTTTTTGTTAGACGAAGCTTGGGCTGCAGGTCGACTCTAGATGCCACCATGGCCAAGCCTTTGTCTCAA
GAAGAATCCACCCTCATTGAAAGAGCAACGGCTACAATCAACAGCATCCCCATCTCTGAAGACTACAGCG
TCGCCAGCGCAGCTCTCTCTAGCGACGGCCGCATCTTCACTGGTGTCAATGTATATCATTTTACTGGGGG
ACCTTGTGCAGAACTCGTGGTGCTGGGCACTGCTGCTGCTGCGGCAGCTGGCAACCTGACTTGTATCGTC
GCGATCGGAAATGAGAACAGGGGCATCTTGAGCCCCTGCGGACGGTGCCGACAGGTGCTTCTCGATCTGC
ATCCTGGGATCAAAGCCATAGTGAAGGACAGTGATGGACAGCCGACGGCAGTTGGGATTCGTGAATTGCT
GCCCTCTGGTTATGCGTGGGAGGGCTAAGTCGACAATCAACCTCTGGATTACAAAATTTGTGGGTTAACT
TGTTTATTGCAGCTTATAATGGTTACAAATAAAGCAATAGCATCACAAATTTCACAAATAAAGCATTTTT
TTCACTGCATTCTAGTTGTGGTTTGTCCAAACTCATCAATGTATCTTATCATGTCTGGAATTGACTCAAA
TGATGTCAATTAGTCTATCAGAAGCTATCTGGTCTCCCTTCCGGGGGACAAGACATCCCTGTTTAATATT
TAAACAGCAGTGTTCCCAAACTGGGTTCTTATATCCCTTGCTCTGGTCAACCAGGTTGCAGGGTTTCCTG
TCCTCACAGGAACGAAGTCCCTAAAGAAACAGTGGCAGCCAGGTTTAGCCCCGGAATTGACTGGATTCCT
TTTTTAGGGCCCATTGGTATGGCTTTTTCCCCGTATCCCCCCAGGTGTCTGCAGGCTCAAAGAGCAGCGA
GAAGCGTTCAGAGGAAAGCGATCCCGTGCCACCTTCCCCGTGCCCGGGCTGTCCCCGCACGCTGCCGGCT
CGGGGATGCGGGGGGAGCGCCGGACCGGAGCGGAGCCCCGGGCGGCTCGCTGCTGCCCCCTAGCGGGGGA
GGGACGTAATTACATCCCTGGGGGCTTTGGGGGGGGGCTGTCCCTGATATCTATAACAAGAAAATATATA
TATAATAAGTTATCACGTAAGTAGAACATGAAATAACAATATAATTATCGTATGAGTTAAATCTTAAAAG
TCACGTAAAAGATAATCATGCGTCATTTTGACTCACGCGGTCGTTATAGTTCAAAATCAGTGACACTTAC
CGCATTGACAAGCACGCCTCACGGGAGCTCCAAGCGGCGACTGAGATGTCCTAAATGCACAGCGACGGAT
TCGCGCTATTTAGAAAGAGAGAGCAATATTTCAAGAATGCATGCGTCAATTTTACGCAGACTATCTTTCT
AGGGTTAATCTAGCTGCATCAGGATCATATCGTCGGGTCTTTTTTCCGGCTCAGTCATCGCCCAAGCTGG
CGCTATCTGGGCATCGGGGAGGAAGAAGCCCGTGCCTTTTCCCGCGAGGTTGAAGCGGCATGGAAAGAGT
TTGCCGAGGATGACTGCTGCTGCATTGACGTTGAGCGAAAACGCACGTTTACCATGATGATTCGGGAAGG
TGTGGCCATGCACGCCTTTAACGGTGAACTGTTCGTTCAGGCCACCTGGGATACCAGTTCGTCGCGGCTT
TTCCGGACACAGTTCCGGATGGTCAGCCCGAAGCGCATCAGCAACCCGAACAATACCGGCGACAGCCGGA
ACTGCCGTGCCGGTGTGCAGATTAATGACAGCGGTGCGGCGCTGGGATATTACGTCAGCGAGGACGGGTA
TCCTGGCTGGATGCCGCAGAAATGGACATGGATACCCCGTGAGTTACCCGGCGGGCGCGCTTGGCGTAAT
CATGGTCATAGCTGTTTCCTGTGTGAAATTGTTATCCGCTCACAATTCCACACAACATACGAGCCGGAAG
CATAAAGTGTAAAGCCTGGGGTGCCTAATGAGTGAGCTAACTCACATTAATTGCGTTGCGCTCACTGCCC
GCTTTCCAGTCGGGAAACCTGTCGTGCCAGCTGCATTAATGAATCGGCCAACGCGCGGGGAGAGGCGGTT
TGCGTATTGGGCGCTCTTCCGCTTCCTCGCTCACTGACTCGCTGCGCTCGGTCGTTCGGCTGCGGCGAGC
GGTATCAGCTCACTCAAAGGCGGTAATACGGTTATCCACAGAATCAGGGGATAACGCAGGAAAGAACATG
TGAGCAAAAGGCCAGCAAAAGGCCAGGAACCGTAAAAAGGCCGCGTTGCTGGCGTTTTTCCATAGGCTCC
GCCCCCCTGACGAGCATCACAAAAATCGACGCTCAAGTCAGAGGTGGCGAAACCCGACAGGACTATAAAG
ATACCAGGCGTTTCCCCCTGGAAGCTCCCTCGTGCGCTCTCCTGTTCCGACCCTGCCGCTTACCGGATAC
CTGTCCGCCTTTCTCCCTTCGGGAAGCGTGGCGCTTTCTCATAGCTCACGCTGTAGGTATCTCAGTTCGG
TGTAGGTCGTTCGCTCCAAGCTGGGCTGTGTGCACGAACCCCCCGTTCAGCCCGACCGCTGCGCCTTATC
CGGTAACTATCGTCTTGAGTCCAACCCGGTAAGACACGACTTATCGCCACTGGCAGCAGCCACTGGTAAC
AGGATTAGCAGAGCGAGGTATGTAGGCGGTGCTACAGAGTTCTTGAAGTGGTGGCCTAACTACGGCTACA
CTAGAAGGACAGTATTTGGTATCTGCGCTCTGCTGAAGCCAGTTACCTTCGGAAAAAGAGTTGGTAGCTC
TTGATCCGGCAAACAAACCACCGCTGGTAGCGGTGGTTTTTTTGTTTGCAAGCAGCAGATTACGCGCAGA
AAAAAAGGATCTCAAGAAGATCCTTTGATCTTTTCTACGGGGTCTGACGCTCAGTGGAACGAAAACTCAC
GTTAAGGGATTTTGGTCATGAGATTATCAAAAAGGATCTTCACCTAGATCCTTTTAAATTAAAAATGAAG
TTTTAAATCAATCTAAAGTATATATGAGTAAACTTGGTCTGACAGTTACCAATGCTTAATCAGTGAGGCA
CCTATCTCAGCGATCTGTCTATTTCGTTCATCCATAGTTGCCTGACTCCCCGTCGTGTAGATAACTACGA
TACGGGAGGGCTTACCATCTGGCCCCAGTGCTGCAATGATACCGCGAGACCCACGCTCACCGGCTCCAGA
TTTATCAGCAATAAACCAGCCAGCCGGAAGGGCCGAGCGCAGAAGTGGTCCTGCAACTTTATCCGCCTCC
ATCCAGTCTATTAATTGTTGCCGGGAAGCTAGAGTAAGTAGTTCGCCAGTTAATAGTTTGCGCAACGTTG
TTGCCATTGCTACAGGCATCGTGGTGTCACGCTCGTCGTTTGGTATGGCTTCATTCAGCTCCGGTTCCCA
ACGATCAAGGCGAGTTACATGATCCCCCATGTTGTGCAAAAAAGCGGTTAGCTCCTTCGGTCCTCCGATC
GTTGTCAGAAGTAAGTTGGCCGCAGTGTTATCACTCATGGTTATGGCAGCACTGCATAATTCTCTTACTG
TCATGCCATCCGTAAGATGCTTTTCTGTGACTGGTGAGTACTCAACCAAGTCATTCTGAGAATAGTGTAT
GCGGCGACCGAGTTGCTCTTGCCCGGCGTCAATACGGGATAATACCGCGCCACATAGCAGAACTTTAAAA
GTGCTCATCATTGGAAAACGTTCTTCGGGGCGAAAACTCTCAAGGATCTTACCGCTGTTGAGATCCAGTT
CGATGTAACCCACTCGTGCACCCAACTGATCTTCAGCATCTTTTACTTTCACCAGCGTTTCTGGGTGAGC
AAAAACAGGAAGGCAAAATGCCGCAAAAAAGGGAATAAGGGCGACACGGAAATGTTGAATACTCAT
