Features (pLannotate 1.2.2; 30 found; start..end, strand, type, name):
    142..570     -  rep_origin     f1 ori (sequence partly withheld): f1 bacteriophage origin of replication; arrow indicates direction of (+) strand synthesis
    575..730     -  CDS            lacZα (fragment): LacZα fragment of β-galactosidase; lacZ fragment
    732..851     +  CDS            B (fragment): PORTL_LAMBD - Experimental evidence at protein level: Swiss-Prot protein existence level 1. Forms the portal vertex of the capsid (PubMed:6228056, PubMed:6232391). This portal plays critical roles in head assembly, genome packaging, neck/tail attachment, and genome ejection (Probable). The portal protein multimerizes as a single ring-shaped homododecamer arranged around a central channel (PubMed:6232391). Binds to the terminase subunits to form the packaging machine (PubMed:7799432). From Escherichia phage lambda (Bacteriophage lambda).
   1348..1414    +  CDS            small t antigen (fragment): SV40 (simian virus 40) small t antigen
   1421..2599    +  promoter       EF-1α promoter: strong constitutive promoter for human elongation factor EF-1α
   2606..2623    +  misc_feature   MCS (fragment): pUC18/19 multiple cloning site
   2630..2663    +  protein_bind   lox2272: Cre-mediated recombination occurs in the 8-bp core sequence (GGATACTT). lox2272 sites are compatible with each other, but incompatible with loxP or loxN sites (Lee and Saito, 1988). Cre recombinase
   2664..2713    -  intron         β-globin intron (fragment): internally truncated intron from human β-globin
   2714..2747    +  protein_bind   loxP: Cre-mediated recombination occurs in the 8-bp core sequence (GCATACAT). Cre recombinase
   2759..3478    -  CDS            EYFP: enhanced YFP mammalian codon-optimized
   3494..4420    -  CDS            ChR2(H134R): H134R mutant of an N-terminal fragment of channelrhodopsin-2 from the alga Chlamydomonas reinhardtii (Nagel et al., 2005) blue light-activated cation channel
   4431..4464    -  protein_bind   lox2272: Cre-mediated recombination occurs in the 8-bp core sequence (GGATACTT). lox2272 sites are compatible with each other, but incompatible with loxP or loxN sites (Lee and Saito, 1988). Cre recombinase
   4465..4514    -  intron         β-globin intron (fragment): internally truncated intron from human β-globin
   4515..4548    -  protein_bind   loxP: Cre-mediated recombination occurs in the 8-bp core sequence (GCATACAT). Cre recombinase
   4562..5150    +  misc_feature   WPRE: woodchuck hepatitis virus posttranscriptional regulatory element
   5157..5381    +  polyA_signal   bGH poly(A) signal: bovine growth hormone polyadenylation signal
   5393..6604    +  promoter       UbC promoter: human ubiquitin C promoter
   6615..6632    -  misc_feature   MCS (fragment): pUC18/19 multiple cloning site
   6640..7038    +  CDS            BSD: blasticidin S deaminase; Aspergillus terreus BSD; confers resistance to blasticidin
   7045..7072    +  misc_feature   WPRE (fragment): woodchuck hepatitis virus posttranscriptional regulatory element
   7077..7198    +  polyA_signal   SV40 poly(A) signal: SV40 polyadenylation signal
   7216..7307    +  ncRNA          G-CSF SLDE: Accession: RF00183 - G-CSF factor stem-loop destabilising element (SLDE)
   8003..8470    +  CDS            B (fragment): PORTL_LAMBD - Experimental evidence at protein level: Swiss-Prot protein existence level 1. Forms the portal vertex of the capsid (PubMed:6228056, PubMed:6232391). This portal plays critical roles in head assembly, genome packaging, neck/tail attachment, and genome ejection (Probable). The portal protein multimerizes as a single ring-shaped homododecamer arranged around a central channel (PubMed:6232391). Binds to the terminase subunits to form the packaging machine (PubMed:7799432). From Escherichia phage lambda (Bacteriophage lambda).
   8508..8524    -  protein_bind   lac operator: The lac repressor binds to the lac operator to inhibit transcription in E. coli. This inhibition can be relieved by adding lactose or isopropyl-β-D-thiogalactopyranoside (IPTG). lac repressor encoded by lacI
   8532..8562    -  promoter       lac promoter: promoter for the E. coli lac operon
   8577..8598    -  protein_bind   CAP binding site: CAP binding activates transcription in the presence of cAMP. E. coli catabolite activator protein
   8611..8703    -  CDS            lacI (fragment): lac repressor; lacI; The lac repressor binds to the lac operator to inhibit transcription in E. coli. This inhibition can be relieved by adding lactose or isopropyl-β-D-thiogalactopyranoside (IPTG).
   8886..9474    -  rep_origin     ori: high-copy-number ColE1/pMB1/pBR322/pUC origin of replication
   9645..10505   -  CDS            AmpR: β-lactamase; bla; confers resistance to ampicillin, carbenicillin, and related antibiotics
  10506..89      -  promoter       AmpR promoter (across the origin): bla
>Addgene plasmid #104387 | PB-eDIO-ChR2-EYFP | addgene full sequence | sequence record 203589 | Addgene NGS Result
TATTATTGAAGCATTTATCAGGGTTATTGTCTCATGAGCGGATACATATTTGAATGTATTTAGAAAAATA
AACAAATAGGGGTTCCGCGCACATTTCCCCGAAAAGTGCCACCTAAATTGTAAGCGTTAATATTTTGTTA
AAATTCGCGTTAAATTTTTGTTAAATCAGCTCATTTTTTAACCAATAGGCCGAAATCGGCAAAATCCCTT
ATAAATCAAAAGAATAGACCGAGATAGGGT
[37 nt withheld, positions 241-277]
AAAGAACGTGGACTCCAACGTCAAAGG
[49 nt withheld, positions 305-353]
T
[91 nt withheld, positions 355-445]
G
[124 nt withheld, positions 447-570]
CCCATTCGCCATTCAGGCTGCGCAACTGTTGGGAAGGGCGATCGGTGCGGGCCTCTTCGCTATTACGCCA
GCTGGCGAAAGGGGGATGTGCTGCAAGGCGATTAAGTTGGGTAACGCCAGGGTTTTCCCAGTCACGACGT
TGTAAAACGACGGCCAGTGAGCGCGCCTCGTTCATTCACGTTTTTGAACCCGTGGAGGACGGGCAGACTC
GCGGTGCAAATGTGTTTTACAGCGTGATGGAGCAGATGAAGATGCTCGACACGCTGCAGAACACGCAGCT
AGATTAACCCTAGAAAGATAATCATATTGTGACGTACGTTAAAGATAATCATGTGTAAAATTGACGCATG
TGTTTTATCGGTCTGTATATCGAGGTTTATTTATTAATTTGAATAGATATTAAGTTTTATTATATTTACA
CTTACATACTAATAATAAATTCAACAAACAATTTATTTATGTTTATTTATTTATTAAAAAAAACAAAAAC
TCAAAATTTCTTCTATAAAGTAACAAAACTTTTATGAGGGACAGCCCCCCCCCAAAGCCCCCAGGGATGT
AATTACGTCCCTCCCCCGCTAGGGGGCAGCAGCGAGCCGCCCGGGGCTCCGCTCCGGTCCGGCGCTCCCC
CCGCATCCCCGAGCCGGCAGCGTGCGGGGACAGCCCGGGCACGGGGAAGGTGGCACGGGATCGCTTTCCT
CTGAACGCTTCTCGCTGCTCTTTGAGCCTGCAGACACCTGGGGGGATACGGGGAAAAGGCCTGTAAGCTT
TGCAAAGATGGATAAAGTTTTAAACAGAGAGGAATCTTTGCAGCTAATGGACCTTCTAGGTCTTGAAAGG
AGTGGGAATTGGCTCCGGTGCCCGTCAGTGGGCAGAGCGCACATCGCCCACAGTCCCCGAGAAGTTGGGG
GGAGGGGTCGGCAATTGAACCGGTGCCTAGAGAAGGTGGCGCGGGGTAAACTGGGAAAGTGATGTCGTGT
ACTGGCTCCGCCTTTTTCCCGAGGGTGGGGGAGAACCGTATATAAGTGCAGTAGTCGCCGTGAACGTTCT
TTTTCGCAACGGGTTTGCCGCCAGAACACAGGTAAGTGCCGTGTGTGGTTCCCGCGGGCCTGGCCTCTTT
ACGGGTTATGGCCCTTGCGTGCCTTGAATTACTTCCACCTGGCTGCAGTACGTGATTCTTGATCCCGAGC
TTCGGGTTGGAAGTGGGTGGGAGAGTTCGAGGCCTTGCGCTTAAGGAGCCCCTTCGCCTCGTGCTTGAGT
TGAGGCCTGGCCTGGGCGCTGGGGCCGCCGCGTGCGAATCTGGTGGCACCTTCGCGCCTGTCTCGCTGCT
TTCGATAAGTCTCTAGCCATTTAAAATTTTTGATGACCTGCTGCGACGCTTTTTTTCTGGCAAGATAGTC
TTGTAAATGCGGGCCAAGATCTGCACACTGGTATTTCGGTTTTTGGGGCCGCGGGCGGCGACGGGGCCCG
TGCGTCCCAGCGCACATGTTCGGCGAGGCGGGGCCTGCGAGCGCGGCCACCGAGAATCGGACGGGGGTAG
TCTCAAGCTGGCCGGCCTGCTCTGGTGCCTGGCCTCGCGCCGCCGTGTATCGCCCCGCCCTGGGCGGCAA
GGCTGGCCCGGTCGGCACCAGTTGCGTGAGCGGAAAGATGGCCGCTTCCCGGCCCTGCTGCAGGGAGCTC
AAAATGGAGGACGCGGCGCTCGGGAGAGCGGGCGGGTGAGTCACCCACACAAAGGAAAAGGGCCTTTCCG
TCCTCAGCCGTCGCTTCATGTGACTCCACGGAGTACCGGGCGCCGTCCAGGCACCTCGATTAGTTCTCGA
GCTTTTGGAGTACGTCGTCTTTAGGTTGGGGGGAGGGGTTTTATGCGATGGAGTTTCCCCACACTGAGTG
GGTGGAGACTGAAGTTAGGCCAGCTTGGCACTTGATGTAATTCTCCTTGGAATTTGCCCTTTTTGAGTTT
GGATCTTGGTTCATTCTCAAGCCTCAGACAGTGGTTCAAAGTTTTTTTCTTCCATTTCAGGTGTCGTGAG
GTACCGGATCCTCTAGAGTCGACTCCGGAATAACTTCGTATAGGATACTTTATACGAAGTTATGCAGAAT
GGTAGCTGGATTGTAGCTGCTATTAGCAATATGAAACCTCTTAATAACTTCGTATAGCATACATTATACG
AAGTTATGGCGCGCCCTATTACTTGTACAGCTCGTCCATGCCGAGAGTGATCCCGGCGGCGGTCACGAAC
TCCAGCAGGACCATGTGATCGCGCTTCTCGTTGGGGTCTTTGCTCAGGGCGGACTGGTAGCTCAGGTAGT
GGTTGTCGGGCAGCAGCACGGGGCCGTCGCCGATGGGGGTGTTCTGCTGGTAGTGGTCGGCGAGCTGCAC
GCTGCCGTCCTCGATGTTGTGGCGGATCTTGAAGTTCACCTTGATGCCGTTCTTCTGCTTGTCGGCCATG
ATATAGACGTTGTGGCTGTTGTAGTTGTACTCCAGCTTGTGCCCCAGGATGTTGCCGTCCTCCTTGAAGT
CGATGCCCTTCAGCTCGATGCGGTTCACCAGGGTGTCGCCCTCGAACTTCACCTCGGCGCGGGTCTTGTA
GTTGCCGTCGTCCTTGAAGAAGATGGTGCGCTCCTGGACGTAGCCTTCGGGCATGGCGGACTTGAAGAAG
TCGTGCTGCTTCATGTGGTCGGGGTAGCGGGCGAAGCACTGCAGGCCGTAGCCGAAGGTGGTCACGAGGG
TGGGCCAGGGCACGGGCAGCTTGCCGGTGGTGCAGATGAACTTCAGGGTCAGCTTGCCGTAGGTGGCATC
GCCCTCGCCCTCGCCGGACACGCTGAACTTGTGGCCGTTTACGTCGCCGTCCAGCTCGACCAGGATGGGC
ACCACCCCGGTGAACAGCTCCTCGCCCTTGCTCACCATGGTGGCGGCCGCTGGCACGGCTCCGGCCTCGG
CTTCGTCTTCGACGAGAGTCTCGACCTCGATCTCCGTTCCGCCGATGTTCAGTTTGGTGGTTTTGCGGAT
ATCTCCGTGAATCAATATGTGCTCGTGGATCAGGACGCGCAGGTAGTGTCCCAACAACCCCCAACAATTT
TTACTCATCAGATCAATAATCGTGTGACCTACGGTGGAGCCATAGACGCTCAGGACGCCAAAACCTTCGG
GCCCCAAAATGAAGAGAATTGGGAACATACCCCAGCTCACGAAAAACAGCCATGCCATGCCGGTCACGAC
CTGGCGGCACCGACCCTTTGGCACAGTATGATAACCCTCGATATATGCTTTGGCGGCGTGAAAAAATGTG
TTCGCGCCATAGCACAATCCAAGACAAAAGAAGATGACTTTAACATAGCCGGTTGCCATGGCGCTGGTAG
CCCCCCACACGATAGTCCCGATGTCTGAGACAAGGAGTCCCATGGTTCTCCTGCTGTAGTCGTTGCTCAG
GCCGGTGAGGTTGCTCAGGCGGATAAGGATGACAGGACAAGTGAGCAGCCACTCTGCATAGCGCAGCCAC
TGCACCCGGTGTCCTGTGGCAAGGTAGAGCATAGAGGGATTCTTAAACTCAAAAAAGAACTCGAGAATCA
CCTTAACCATTTCAATGGCGCACACATAGATCTCCTCCCAGCCGCATGTAGATTTCCAGGTTTGGTAGGC
ATAGAACATCAGCAGCAAAATGCTGAATCCTGCTGCAAGCCACTGCAGGACATTTGACGCGGTCTGAGCG
CCGTTCGTGCCGCGAGATTCAATCCATCCGGCACAGTAACATTGATCCTCAGGGACCAGGACGGACCCGT
TCACCACCACAGGATTAGTAACGAACAAAAGTTCGCGTCCGACGGCAGACAAAGCGCCGCCATAGTCCAT
GGTGGCTAGCATAACTTCGTATAAAGTATCCTATACGAAGTTATTTGCCTTAACCCAGAAATTATCACTG
TTATTCTTTAGAATGGTGCAAAGAATAACTTCGTATAATGTATGCTATACGAAGTTATGAATTCGGATCC
TAATCAACCTCTGGATTACAAAATTTGTGAAAGATTGACTGGTATTCTTAACTATGTTGCTCCTTTTACG
CTATGTGGATACGCTGCTTTAATGCCTTTGTATCATGCTATTGCTTCCCGTATGGCTTTCATTTTCTCCT
CCTTGTATAAATCCTGGTTGCTGTCTCTTTATGAGGAGTTGTGGCCCGTTGTCAGGCAACGTGGCGTGGT
GTGCACTGTGTTTGCTGACGCAACCCCCACTGGTTGGGGCATTGCCACCACCTGTCAGCTCCTTTCCGGG
ACTTTCGCTTTCCCCCTCCCTATTGCCACGGCGGAACTCATCGCCGCCTGCCTTGCCCGCTGCTGGACAG
GGGCTCGGCTGTTGGGCACTGACAATTCCGTGGTGTTGTCGGGGAAATCATCGTCCTTTCCTTGGCTGCT
CGCCTGTGTTGCCACCTGGATTCTGCGCGGGACGTCCTTCTGCTACGTCCCTTCGGCCCTCAATCCAGCG
GACCTTCCTTCCCGCGGCCTGCTGCCGGCTCTGCGGCCTCTTCCGCGTCTTCGCCTTCGCCCTCAGACGA
GTCGGATCTCCCTTTGGGCCGCCTCCCCGCGAATTCCTGTGCCTTCTAGTTGCCAGCCATCTGTTGTTTG
CCCCTCCCCCGTGCCTTCCTTGACCCTGGAAGGTGCCACTCCCACTGTCCTTTCCTAATAAAATGAGGAA
ATTGCATCGCATTGTCTGAGTAGGTGTCATTCTATTCTGGGGGGTGGGGTGGGGCAGGACAGCAAGGGGG
AGGATTGGGAAGACAATAGCAGGCATGCTGGGGATGCGGTGGGCTCTATGGATCGATGATCTGGCCTCCG
CGCCGGGTTTTGGCGCCTCCCGCGGGCGCCCCCCTCCTCACGGCGAGCGCTGCCACGTCAGACGAAGGGC
GCAGCGAGCGTCCTGATCCTTCCGCCCGGACGCTCAGGACAGCGGCCCGCTGCTCATAAGACTCGGCCTT
AGAACCCCAGTATCAGCAGAAGGACATTTTAGGACGGGACTTGGGTGACTCTAGGGCACTGGTTTTCTTT
CCAGAGAGCGGAACAGGCGAGGAAAAGTAGTCCCTTCTCGGCGATTCTGCGGAGGGATCTCCGTGGGGCG
GTGAACGCCGATGATTATATAAGGACGCGCCGGGTGTGGCACAGCTAGTTCCGTCGCAGCCGGGATTTGG
GTCGCGGTTCTTGTTTGTGGATCGCTGTGATCGTCACTTGGTGAGTAGCGGGCTGCTGGGCTGGCCGGGG
CTTTCGTGGCCGCCGGGCCGCTCGGTGGGACGGAAGCGTGTGGAGAGACCGCCAAGGGCTGTAGTCTGGG
TCCGCGAGCAAGGTTGCCCTGAACTGGGGGTTGGGGGGAGCGCAGCAAAATGGCGGCTGTTCCCGAGTCT
TGAATGGAAGACGCTTGTGAGGCGGGCTGTGAGGTCGTTGAAACAAGGTGGGGGGCATGGTGGGCGGCAA
GAACCCAAGGTCTTGAGGCCTTCGCTAATGCGGGAAAGCTCTTATTCGGGTGAGATGGGCTGGGGCACCA
TCTGGGGACCCTGACGTGAAGTTTGTCACTGACTGGAGAACTCGGTTTGTCGTCTGTTGCGGGGGCGGCA
GTTATGGCGGTGCCGTTGGGCAGTGCACCCGTACCTTTGGGAGCGCGCGCCCTCGTCGTGTCGTGACGTC
ACCCGTTCTGTTGGCTTATAATGCAGGGTGGGGCCACCTGCCGGTAGGTGTGCGGTAGGCTTTTCTCCGT
CGCAGGACGCAGGGTTCGGGCCTAGGGTAGGCTCTCCTGAATCGACAGGCGCCGGACCTCTGGTGAGGGG
AGGGATAAGTGAGGCGTCAGTTTCTTTGGTCGGTTTTATGTACCTATCTTCTTAAGTAGCTGAAGCTCCG
GTTTTGAACTATGCGCTCGGGGTTGGCGAGTGTGTTTTGTGAAGTTTTTTAGGCACCTTTTGAAATGTAA
TCATTTGGGTCAATATGTAATTTTCAGTGTTAGACTAGTAAATTGTCCGCTAAATTCTGGCCGTTTTTGG
CTTTTTTGTTAGACGAAGCTTGGGCTGCAGGTCGACTCTAGATGCCACCATGGCCAAGCCTTTGTCTCAA
GAAGAATCCACCCTCATTGAAAGAGCAACGGCTACAATCAACAGCATCCCCATCTCTGAAGACTACAGCG
TCGCCAGCGCAGCTCTCTCTAGCGACGGCCGCATCTTCACTGGTGTCAATGTATATCATTTTACTGGGGG
ACCTTGTGCAGAACTCGTGGTGCTGGGCACTGCTGCTGCTGCGGCAGCTGGCAACCTGACTTGTATCGTC
GCGATCGGAAATGAGAACAGGGGCATCTTGAGCCCCTGCGGACGGTGCCGACAGGTGCTTCTCGATCTGC
ATCCTGGGATCAAAGCCATAGTGAAGGACAGTGATGGACAGCCGACGGCAGTTGGGATTCGTGAATTGCT
GCCCTCTGGTTATGCGTGGGAGGGCTAAGTCGACAATCAACCTCTGGATTACAAAATTTGTGGGTTAACT
TGTTTATTGCAGCTTATAATGGTTACAAATAAAGCAATAGCATCACAAATTTCACAAATAAAGCATTTTT
TTCACTGCATTCTAGTTGTGGTTTGTCCAAACTCATCAATGTATCTTATCATGTCTGGAATTGACTCAAA
TGATGTCAATTAGTCTATCAGAAGCTATCTGGTCTCCCTTCCGGGGGACAAGACATCCCTGTTTAATATT
TAAACAGCAGTGTTCCCAAACTGGGTTCTTATATCCCTTGCTCTGGTCAACCAGGTTGCAGGGTTTCCTG
TCCTCACAGGAACGAAGTCCCTAAAGAAACAGTGGCAGCCAGGTTTAGCCCCGGAATTGACTGGATTCCT
TTTTTAGGGCCCATTGGTATGGCTTTTTCCCCGTATCCCCCCAGGTGTCTGCAGGCTCAAAGAGCAGCGA
GAAGCGTTCAGAGGAAAGCGATCCCGTGCCACCTTCCCCGTGCCCGGGCTGTCCCCGCACGCTGCCGGCT
CGGGGATGCGGGGGGAGCGCCGGACCGGAGCGGAGCCCCGGGCGGCTCGCTGCTGCCCCCTAGCGGGGGA
GGGACGTAATTACATCCCTGGGGGCTTTGGGGGGGGCTGTCCCTGATATCTATAACAAGAAAATATATAT
ATAATAAGTTATCACGTAAGTAGAACATGAAATAACAATATAATTATCGTATGAGTTAAATCTTAAAAGT
CACGTAAAAGATAATCATGCGTCATTTTGACTCACGCGGTCGTTATAGTTCAAAATCAGTGACACTTACC
GCATTGACAAGCACGCCTCACGGGAGCTCCAAGCGGCGACTGAGATGTCCTAAATGCACAGCGACGGATT
CGCGCTATTTAGAAAGAGAGAGCAATATTTCAAGAATGCATGCGTCAATTTTACGCAGACTATCTTTCTA
GGGTTAATCTAGCTGCATCAGGATCATATCGTCGGGTCTTTTTTCCGGCTCAGTCATCGCCCAAGCTGGC
GCTATCTGGGCATCGGGGAGGAAGAAGCCCGTGCCTTTTCCCGCGAGGTTGAAGCGGCATGGAAAGAGTT
TGCCGAGGATGACTGCTGCTGCATTGACGTTGAGCGAAAACGCACGTTTACCATGATGATTCGGGAAGGT
GTGGCCATGCACGCCTTTAACGGTGAACTGTTCGTTCAGGCCACCTGGGATACCAGTTCGTCGCGGCTTT
TCCGGACACAGTTCCGGATGGTCAGCCCGAAGCGCATCAGCAACCCGAACAATACCGGCGACAGCCGGAA
CTGCCGTGCCGGTGTGCAGATTAATGACAGCGGTGCGGCGCTGGGATATTACGTCAGCGAGGACGGGTAT
CCTGGCTGGATGCCGCAGAAATGGACATGGATACCCCGTGAGTTACCCGGCGGGCGCGCTTGGCGTAATC
ATGGTCATAGCTGTTTCCTGTGTGAAATTGTTATCCGCTCACAATTCCACACAACATACGAGCCGGAAGC
ATAAAGTGTAAAGCCTGGGGTGCCTAATGAGTGAGCTAACTCACATTAATTGCGTTGCGCTCACTGCCCG
CTTTCCAGTCGGGAAACCTGTCGTGCCAGCTGCATTAATGAATCGGCCAACGCGCGGGGAGAGGCGGTTT
GCGTATTGGGCGCTCTTCCGCTTCCTCGCTCACTGACTCGCTGCGCTCGGTCGTTCGGCTGCGGCGAGCG
GTATCAGCTCACTCAAAGGCGGTAATACGGTTATCCACAGAATCAGGGGATAACGCAGGAAAGAACATGT
GAGCAAAAGGCCAGCAAAAGGCCAGGAACCGTAAAAAGGCCGCGTTGCTGGCGTTTTTCCATAGGCTCCG
CCCCCCTGACGAGCATCACAAAAATCGACGCTCAAGTCAGAGGTGGCGAAACCCGACAGGACTATAAAGA
TACCAGGCGTTTCCCCCTGGAAGCTCCCTCGTGCGCTCTCCTGTTCCGACCCTGCCGCTTACCGGATACC
TGTCCGCCTTTCTCCCTTCGGGAAGCGTGGCGCTTTCTCATAGCTCACGCTGTAGGTATCTCAGTTCGGT
GTAGGTCGTTCGCTCCAAGCTGGGCTGTGTGCACGAACCCCCCGTTCAGCCCGACCGCTGCGCCTTATCC
GGTAACTATCGTCTTGAGTCCAACCCGGTAAGACACGACTTATCGCCACTGGCAGCAGCCACTGGTAACA
GGATTAGCAGAGCGAGGTATGTAGGCGGTGCTACAGAGTTCTTGAAGTGGTGGCCTAACTACGGCTACAC
TAGAAGAACAGTATTTGGTATCTGCGCTCTGCTGAAGCCAGTTACCTTCGGAAAAAGAGTTGGTAGCTCT
TGATCCGGCAAACAAACCACCGCTGGTAGCGGTGGTTTTTTTGTTTGCAAGCAGCAGATTACGCGCAGAA
AAAAAGGATCTCAAGAAGATCCTTTGATCTTTTCTACGGGGTCTGACGCTCAGTGGAACGAAAACTCACG
TTAAGGGATTTTGGTCATGAGATTATCAAAAAGGATCTTCACCTAGATCCTTTTAAATTAAAAATGAAGT
TTTAAATCAATCTAAAGTATATATGAGTAAACTTGGTCTGACAGTTACCAATGCTTAATCAGTGAGGCAC
CTATCTCAGCGATCTGTCTATTTCGTTCATCCATAGTTGCCTGACTCCCCGTCGTGTAGATAACTACGAT
ACGGGAGGGCTTACCATCTGGCCCCAGTGCTGCAATGATACCGCGAGACCCACGCTCACCGGCTCCAGAT
TTATCAGCAATAAACCAGCCAGCCGGAAGGGCCGAGCGCAGAAGTGGTCCTGCAACTTTATCCGCCTCCA
TCCAGTCTATTAATTGTTGCCGGGAAGCTAGAGTAAGTAGTTCGCCAGTTAATAGTTTGCGCAACGTTGT
TGCCATTGCTACAGGCATCGTGGTGTCACGCTCGTCGTTTGGTATGGCTTCATTCAGCTCCGGTTCCCAA
CGATCAAGGCGAGTTACATGATCCCCCATGTTGTGCAAAAAAGCGGTTAGCTCCTTCGGTCCTCCGATCG
TTGTCAGAAGTAAGTTGGCCGCAGTGTTATCACTCATGGTTATGGCAGCACTGCATAATTCTCTTACTGT
CATGCCATCCGTAAGATGCTTTTCTGTGACTGGTGAGTACTCAACCAAGTCATTCTGAGAATAGTGTATG
CGGCGACCGAGTTGCTCTTGCCCGGCGTCAATACGGGATAATACCGCGCCACATAGCAGAACTTTAAAAG
TGCTCATCATTGGAAAACGTTCTTCGGGGCGAAAACTCTCAAGGATCTTACCGCTGTTGAGATCCAGTTC
GATGTAACCCACTCGTGCACCCAACTGATCTTCAGCATCTTTTACTTTCACCAGCGTTTCTGGGTGAGCA
AAAACAGGAAGGCAAAATGCCGCAAAAAAGGGAATAAGGGCGACACGGAAATGTTGAATACTCATACTCT
TCCTTTTTCAA
